>Addgene plasmid #114115 | pcDNA5-FRT/TO-FLAG-SHLD1 | depositor full sequence | sequence record 216020 | pcDNA5-FRT/TO-FLAG-SHLD1 sequence 5767 bps
GACGGATCGGGAGATCTCCCGATCCCCTATGGTGCACTCTCAGTACAATCTGCTCTGATGCCGCATAGTT
AAGCCAGTATCTGCTCCCTGCTTGTGTGTTGGAGGTCGCTGAGTAGTGCGCGAGCAAAATTTAAGCTACA
ACAAGGCAAGGCTTGACCGACAATTGCATGAAGAATCTGCTTAGGGTTAGGCGTTTTGCGCTGCTTCGCG
ATGTACGGGCCAGATATACGCGTTGACATTGATTATTGACTAGTTATTAATAGTAATCAATTACGGGGTC
ATTAGTTCATAGCCCATATATGGAGTTCCGCGTTACATAACTTACGGTAAATGGCCCGCCTGGCTGACCG
CCCAACGACCCCCGCCCATTGACGTCAATAATGACGTATGTTCCCATAGTAACGCCAATAGGGACTTTCC
ATTGACGTCAATGGGTGGAGTATTTACGGTAAACTGCCCACTTGGCAGTACATCAAGTGTATCATATGCC
AAGTACGCCCCCTATTGACGTCAATGACGGTAAATGGCCCGCCTGGCATTATGCCCAGTACATGACCTTA
TGGGACTTTCCTACTTGGCAGTACATCTACGTATTAGTCATCGCTATTACCATGGTGATGCGGTTTTGGC
AGTACATCAATGGGCGTGGATAGCGGTTTGACTCACGGGGATTTCCAAGTCTCCACCCCATTGACGTCAA
TGGGAGTTTGTTTTGGCACCAAAATCAACGGGACTTTCCAAAATGTCGTAACAACTCCGCCCCATTGACG
CAAATGGGCGGTAGGCGTGTACGGTGGGAGGTCTATATAAGCAGAGCTCTCCCTATCAGTGATAGAGATC
TCCCTATCAGTGATAGAGATCGTCGACGAGCTCGTTTAGTGAACCGTCAGATCGCCTGGAGACGCCATCC
ACGCTGTTTTGACCTCCATAGAAGACACCGGGACCGATCCAGCCTCCGGACTCTAGCGTTTAAACTTAAG
CTTGGTACCATGGACTACAAAGACGATGACGATAAAGCCGCCAGTTTAAACGGCGCGCCAATGGCAGCCA
GGGACGCCACTTCAGGCAGCCTGTCAGAGGAGAGCAGTGCTTTGGACCTGCCATCAGCGTGTGACATAAG
AGATTACGTCCTGCAGGGACCCAGCCAAGAAGCCAACAGCGAGGCTTTCAGTTCTTTGGAATTCCATTCT
TTTCCTTATTCTTCTGATGTGGATCCAGACACCAGTAACTTAAATATAGAACAAAATAACTCCTGGACCG
CTGAGAACTTCTGGCTTGACCCTGCTGTGAAAGGCCAGTCAGAGAAGGAAGAGGATGATGGCCTTCGGAA
ATCCCTGGATAGATTCTATGAAATGTTTGGTCATCCACAGCCAGGCTCTGCAAACTCACTCTCTGCATCT
GTCTGCAAGTGCCTGTCTCAGAAAATCACTCAACTAAGAGGCCAGGAGAGCCAAAAGTATGCCCTCCGCA
GTTTTCAAATGGCCCGGGTGATCTTCAACCGGGACGGCTGCTCCGTCTTACAGAGGCATTCCAGGGACAC
CCACTTCTACCCACTGGAGGAAGGAAGTACATCTTTGGATGATGAAAAGCCAAACCCAGGACTGTCAAAG
GATATTACTCATTTCCTCTTGCAGCAGAATGTAATGAAAGACCTGTAAGATATCCATCACACTGGCGGCC
GCTCGAGTCTAGAGGGCCCGTTTAAACCCGCTGATCAGCCTCGACTGTGCCTTCTAGTTGCCAGCCATCT
GTTGTTTGCCCCTCCCCCGTGCCTTCCTTGACCCTGGAAGGTGCCACTCCCACTGTCCTTTCCTAATAAA
ATGAGGAAATTGCATCGCATTGTCTGAGTAGGTGTCATTCTATTCTGGGGGGTGGGGTGGGGCAGGACAG
CAAGGGGGAGGATTGGGAAGACAATAGCAGGCATGCTGGGGATGCGGTGGGCTCTATGGCTTCTGAGGCG
GAAAGAACCAGCTGGGGCTCTAGGGGGTATCCCC
[124 nt withheld, positions 1995-2118]
C
[91 nt withheld, positions 2120-2210]
AGGGTGATGGTTCACGTACCTAGAAGTTCCTATTCCGAAGTTCCTATTCTCTAGAAAGTATAGGAACTTC
CTTGGCCAAAAAGCCTGAACTCACCGCGACGTCTGTCGAGAAGTTTCTGATCGAAAAGTTCGACAGCGTC
TCCGACCTGATGCAGCTCTCGGAGGGCGAAGAATCTCGTGCTTTCAGCTTCGATGTAGGAGGGCGTGGAT
ATGTCCTGCGGGTAAATAGCTGCGCCGATGGTTTCTACAAAGATCGTTATGTTTATCGGCACTTTGCATC
GGCCGCGCTCCCGATTCCGGAAGTGCTTGACATTGGGGAATTCAGCGAGAGCCTGACCTATTGCATCTCC
CGCCGTGCACAGGGTGTCACGTTGCAAGACCTGCCTGAAACCGAACTGCCCGCTGTTCTGCAGCCGGTCG
CGGAGGCCATGGATGCGATCGCTGCGGCCGATCTTAGCCAGACGAGCGGGTTCGGCCCATTCGGACCGCA
AGGAATCGGTCAATACACTACATGGCGTGATTTCATATGCGCGATTGCTGATCCCCATGTGTATCACTGG
CAAACTGTGATGGACGACACCGTCAGTGCGTCCGTCGCGCAGGCTCTCGATGAGCTGATGCTTTGGGCCG
AGGACTGCCCCGAAGTCCGGCACCTCGTGCACGCGGATTTCGGCTCCAACAATGTCCTGACGGACAATGG
CCGCATAACAGCGGTCATTGACTGGAGCGAGGCGATGTTCGGGGATTCCCAATACGAGGTCGCCAACATC
TTCTTCTGGAGGCCGTGGTTGGCTTGTATGGAGCAGCAGACGCGCTACTTCGAGCGGAGGCATCCGGAGC
TTGCAGGATCGCCGCGGCTCCGGGCGTATATGCTCCGCATTGGTCTTGACCAACTCTATCAGAGCTTGGT
TGACGGCAATTTCGATGATGCAGCTTGGGCGCAGGGTCGATGCGACGCAATCGTCCGATCCGGAGCCGGG
ACTGTCGGGCGTACACAAATCGCCCGCAGAAGCGCGGCCGTCTGGACCGATGGCTGTGTAGAAGTACTCG
CCGATAGTGGAAACCGACGCCCCAGCACTCGTCCGAGGGCAAAGGAATAGCACGTACTACGAGATTTCGA
TTCCACCGCCGCCTTCTATGAAAGGTTGGGCTTCGGAATCGTTTTCCGGGACGCCGGCTGGATGATCCTC
CAGCGCGGGGATCTCATGCTGGAGTTCTTCGCCCACCCCAACTTGTTTATTGCAGCTTATAATGGTTACA
AATAAAGCAATAGCATCACAAATTTCACAAATAAAGCATTTTTTTCACTGCATTCTAGTTGTGGTTTGTC
CAAACTCATCAATGTATCTTATCATGTCTGTATACCGTCGACCTCTAGCTAGAGCTTGGCGTAATCATGG
TCATAGCTGTTTCCTGTGTGAAATTGTTATCCGCTCACAATTCCACACAACATACGAGCCGGAAGCATAA
AGTGTAAAGCCTGGGGTGCCTAATGAGTGAGCTAACTCACATTAATTGCGTTGCGCTCACTGCCCGCTTT
CCAGTCGGGAAACCTGTCGTGCCAGCTGCATTAATGAATCGGCCAACGCGCGGGGAGAGGCGGTTTGCGT
ATTGGGCGCTCTTCCGCTTCCTCGCTCACTGACTCGCTGCGCTCGGTCGTTCGGCTGCGGCGAGCGGTAT
CAGCTCACTCAAAGGCGGTAATACGGTTATCCACAGAATCAGGGGATAACGCAGGAAAGAACATGTGAGC
AAAAGGCCAGCAAAAGGCCAGGAACCGTAAAAAGGCCGCGTTGCTGGCGTTTTTCCATAGGCTCCGCCCC
CCTGACGAGCATCACAAAAATCGACGCTCAAGTCAGAGGTGGCGAAACCCGACAGGACTATAAAGATACC
AGGCGTTTCCCCCTGGAAGCTCCCTCGTGCGCTCTCCTGTTCCGACCCTGCCGCTTACCGGATACCTGTC
CGCCTTTCTCCCTTCGGGAAGCGTGGCGCTTTCTCATAGCTCACGCTGTAGGTATCTCAGTTCGGTGTAG
GTCGTTCGCTCCAAGCTGGGCTGTGTGCACGAACCCCCCGTTCAGCCCGACCGCTGCGCCTTATCCGGTA
ACTATCGTCTTGAGTCCAACCCGGTAAGACACGACTTATCGCCACTGGCAGCAGCCACTGGTAACAGGAT
TAGCAGAGCGAGGTATGTAGGCGGTGCTACAGAGTTCTTGAAGTGGTGGCCTAACTACGGCTACACTAGA
AGAACAGTATTTGGTATCTGCGCTCTGCTGAAGCCAGTTACCTTCGGAAAAAGAGTTGGTAGCTCTTGAT
CCGGCAAACAAACCACCGCTGGTAGCGGTGGTTTTTTTGTTTGCAAGCAGCAGATTACGCGCAGAAAAAA
AGGATCTCAAGAAGATCCTTTGATCTTTTCTACGGGGTCTGACGCTCAGTGGAACGAAAACTCACGTTAA
GGGATTTTGGTCATGAGATTATCAAAAAGGATCTTCACCTAGATCCTTTTAAATTAAAAATGAAGTTTTA
AATCAATCTAAAGTATATATGAGTAAACTTGGTCTGACAGTTACCAATGCTTAATCAGTGAGGCACCTAT
CTCAGCGATCTGTCTATTTCGTTCATCCATAGTTGCCTGACTCCCCGTCGTGTAGATAACTACGATACGG
GAGGGCTTACCATCTGGCCCCAGTGCTGCAATGATACCGCGAGACCCACGCTCACCGGCTCCAGATTTAT
CAGCAATAAACCAGCCAGCCGGAAGGGCCGAGCGCAGAAGTGGTCCTGCAACTTTATCCGCCTCCATCCA
GTCTATTAATTGTTGCCGGGAAGCTAGAGTAAGTAGTTCGCCAGTTAATAGTTTGCGCAACGTTGTTGCC
ATTGCTACAGGCATCGTGGTGTCACGCTCGTCGTTTGGTATGGCTTCATTCAGCTCCGGTTCCCAACGAT
CAAGGCGAGTTACATGATCCCCCATGTTGTGCAAAAAAGCGGTTAGCTCCTTCGGTCCTCCGATCGTTGT
CAGAAGTAAGTTGGCCGCAGTGTTATCACTCATGGTTATGGCAGCACTGCATAATTCTCTTACTGTCATG
CCATCCGTAAGATGCTTTTCTGTGACTGGTGAGTACTCAACCAAGTCATTCTGAGAATAGTGTATGCGGC
GACCGAGTTGCTCTTGCCCGGCGTCAATACGGGATAATACCGCGCCACATAGCAGAACTTTAAAAGTGCT
CATCATTGGAAAACGTTCTTCGGGGCGAAAACTCTCAAGGATCTTACCGCTGTTGAGATCCAGTTCGATG
TAACCCACTCGTGCACCCAACTGATCTTCAGCATCTTTTACTTTCACCAGCGTTTCTGGGTGAGCAAAAA
CAGGAAGGCAAAATGCCGCAAAAAAGGGAATAAGGGCGACACGGAAATGTTGAATACTCATACTCTTCCT
TTTTCAATATTATTGAAGCATTTATCAGGGTTATTGTCTCATGAGCGGATACATATTTGAATGTATTTAG
AAAAATAAACAAATAGGGGTTCCGCGCACATTTCCCCGAAAAGTGCCACCTGACGTC
Features (pLannotate 1.2.2; 22 found; start..end, strand, type, name):
     28..80      -  misc_feature   bom (fragment): basis of mobility region from pBR322
    235..614     +  enhancer       CMV enhancer: human cytomegalovirus immediate early enhancer
    615..818     +  promoter       CMV promoter: human cytomegalovirus (CMV) immediate early promoter
    820..839     +  promoter       PLtetO-1 promoter (fragment): modified phage lambda PL promoter with tet operator sites (Lutz and Bujard, 1997)
    841..860     +  promoter       PLtetO-1 promoter (fragment): modified phage lambda PL promoter with tet operator sites (Lutz and Bujard, 1997)
    868..901     +  promoter       TRE3GV promoter (fragment): 3rd-generation Tet-responsive promoter that can be activated by binding of Tet-On® 3G, optimized for retroviral and lentiviral vectors
    992..1016    +  CDS            3xFLAG (fragment): three tandem FLAG® epitope tags
   1041..1655    +  CDS            SHLD1: SHLD1_HUMAN - Also known as C20orf196 From Homo sapiens (Human).
   1725..1949    +  polyA_signal   bGH poly(A) signal: bovine growth hormone polyadenylation signal
   1953..1974    +  promoter       SV40 promoter (fragment): SV40 enhancer and early promoter
   1995..2228    +  rep_origin     f1 ori (fragment) (sequence partly withheld): f1 bacteriophage origin of replication; arrow indicates direction of (+) strand synthesis
   2233..2280    +  protein_bind   FRT: FLP-mediated recombination occurs in the 8-bp core sequence TCTAGAAA (Turan and Bode, 2011). FLP recombinase from the Saccharomyces cerevisiae 2μ plasmid
   2288..3310    +  CDS            HygR: aminoglycoside phosphotransferase from E. coli; aph(4)-Ia; confers resistance to hygromycin
   3320..3445    +  CDS            ble (fragment): BLE_KLEPN - Experimental evidence at protein level: Swiss-Prot protein existence level 1. Binding protein with a strong affinity to the bleomycin family of antibiotics. Binds to CL990; an antimitotic-antibiotic compound. From Klebsiella pneumoniae.
   3440..3561    +  polyA_signal   SV40 poly(A) signal: SV40 polyadenylation signal
   3634..3650    -  protein_bind   lac operator: The lac repressor binds to the lac operator to inhibit transcription in E. coli. This inhibition can be relieved by adding lactose or isopropyl-β-D-thiogalactopyranoside (IPTG). lac repressor encoded by lacI
   3658..3688    -  promoter       lac promoter: promoter for the E. coli lac operon
   3703..3724    -  protein_bind   CAP binding site: CAP binding activates transcription in the presence of cAMP. E. coli catabolite activator protein
   3737..3829    -  CDS            lacI (fragment): lac repressor; lacI; The lac repressor binds to the lac operator to inhibit transcription in E. coli. This inhibition can be relieved by adding lactose or isopropyl-β-D-thiogalactopyranoside (IPTG).
   4012..4600    -  rep_origin     ori: high-copy-number ColE1/pMB1/pBR322/pUC origin of replication
   4771..5631    -  CDS            AmpR: β-lactamase; bla; confers resistance to ampicillin, carbenicillin, and related antibiotics
   5632..5736    -  promoter       AmpR promoter: bla
