>Addgene plasmid #114115 | pcDNA5-FRT/TO-FLAG-SHLD1 | addgene full sequence | sequence record 219948 | Addgene NGS Result
GACATTGATTATTGACTAGTTATTAATAGTAATCAATTACGGGGTCATTAGTTCATAGCCCATATATGGA
GTTCCGCGTTACATAACTTACGGTAAATGGCCCGCCTGGCTGACCGCCCAACGACCCCCGCCCATTGACG
TCAATAATGACGTATGTTCCCATAGTAACGCCAATAGGGACTTTCCATTGACGTCAATGGGTGGAGTATT
TACGGTAAACTGCCCACTTGGCAGTACATCAAGTGTATCATATGCCAAGTACGCCCCCTATTGACGTCAA
TGACGGTAAATGGCCCGCCTGGCATTATGCCCAGTACATGACCTTATGGGACTTTCCTACTTGGCAGTAC
ATCTACGTATTAGTCATCGCTATTACCATGGTGATGCGGTTTTGGCAGTACATCAATGGGCGTGGATAGC
GGTTTGACTCACGGGGATTTCCAAGTCTCCACCCCATTGACGTCAATGGGAGTTTGTTTTGGCACCAAAA
TCAACGGGACTTTCCAAAATGTCGTAACAACTCCGCCCCATTGACGCAAATGGGCGGTAGGCGTGTACGG
TGGGAGGTCTATATAAGCAGAGCTCTCCCTATCAGTGATAGAGATCTCCCTATCAGTGATAGAGATCGTC
GACGAGCTCGTTTAGTGAACCGTCAGATCGCCTGGAGACGCCATCCACGCTGTTTTGACCTCCATAGAAG
ACACCGGGACCGATCCAGCCTCCGGACTCTAGCGTTTAAACTTAAGCTTGGTACCATGGACTACAAAGAC
GATGACGATAAAGCCGCCAGTTTAAACGGCGCGCCAATGGCAGCCAGGGACGCCACTTCAGGCAGCCTGT
CAGAGGAGAGCAGTGCTTTGGACCTGCCATCAGCGTGTGACATAAGAGATTACGTCCTGCAGGGACCCAG
CCAAGAAGCCAACAGCGAGGCTTTCAGTTCTTTGGAATTCCATTCTTTTCCTTATTCTTCTGATGTGGAT
CCAGACACCAGTAACTTAAATATAGAACAAAATAACTCCTGGACCGCTGAGAACTTCTGGCTTGACCCTG
CTGTGAAAGGCCAGTCAGAGAAGGAAGAGGATGATGGCCTTCGGAAATCCCTGGATAGATTCTATGAAAT
GTTTGGTCATCCACAGCCAGGCTCTGCAAACTCACTCTCTGCATCTGTCTGCAAGTGCCTGTCTCAGAAA
ATCACTCAACTAAGAGGCCAGGAGAGCCAAAAGTATGCCCTCCGCAGTTTTCAAATGGCCCGGGTGATCT
TCAACCGGGACGGCTGCTCCGTCTTACAGAGGCATTCCAGGGACACCCACTTCTACCCACTGGAGGAAGG
AAGTACATCTTTGGATGATGAAAAGCCAAACCCAGGACTGTCAAAGGATATTACTCATTTCCTCTTGCAG
CAGAATGTAATGAAAGACCTGTAAGATATCCATCACACTGGCGGCCGCTCGAGTCTAGAGGGCCCGTTTA
AACCCGCTGATCAGCCTCGACTGTGCCTTCTAGTTGCCAGCCATCTGTTGTTTGCCCCTCCCCCGTGCCT
TCCTTGACCCTGGAAGGTGCCACTCCCACTGTCCTTTCCTAATAAAATGAGGAAATTGCATCGCATTGTC
TGAGTAGGTGTCATTCTATTCTGGGGGGTGGGGTGGGGCAGGACAGCAAGGGGGAGGATTGGGAAGACAA
TAGCAGGCATGCTGGGGATGCGGTGGGCTCTATGGCTTCTGAGGCGGAAAGAACCAGCTGGGGCTCTAGG
GGGTATCCCC
[124 nt withheld, positions 1761-1884]
C
[91 nt withheld, positions 1886-1976]
AGGGTGATGGTTCACGTACCTAGAAGTTCCTATTCCGAAGTTCCTATTCTCTAGAAAGTATAGGAACTTC
CTTGGCCAAAAAGCCTGAACTCACCGCGACGTCTGTCGAGAAGTTTCTGATCGAAAAGTTCGACAGCGTC
TCCGACCTGATGCAGCTCTCGGAGGGCGAAGAATCTCGTGCTTTCAGCTTCGATGTAGGAGGGCGTGGAT
ATGTCCTGCGGGTAAATAGCTGCGCCGATGGTTTCTACAAAGATCGTTATGTTTATCGGCACTTTGCATC
GGCCGCGCTCCCGATTCCGGAAGTGCTTGACATTGGGGAGTTCAGCGAGAGCCTGACCTATTGCATCTCC
CGCCGTGCACAGGGTGTCACGTTGCAAGACCTGCCTGAAACCGAACTGCCCGCTGTTCTGCAGCCGGTCG
CGGAGGCCATGGATGCGATCGCTGCGGCCGATCTTAGCCAGACGAGCGGGTTCGGCCCATTCGGACCGCA
AGGAATCGGTCAATACACTACATGGCGTGATTTCATATGCGCGATTGCTGATCCCCATGTGTATCACTGG
CAAACTGTGATGGACGACACCGTCAGTGCGTCCGTCGCGCAGGCTCTCGATGAGCTGATGCTTTGGGCCG
AGGACTGCCCCGAAGTCCGGCACCTCGTGCACGCGGATTTCGGCTCCAACAATGTCCTGACGGACAATGG
CCGCATAACAGCGGTCATTGACTGGAGCGAGGCGATGTTCGGGGATTCCCAATACGAGGTCGCCAACATC
TTCTTCTGGAGGCCGTGGTTGGCTTGTATGGAGCAGCAGACGCGCTACTTCGAGCGGAGGCATCCGGAGC
TTGCAGGATCGCCGCGGCTCCGGGCGTATATGCTCCGCATTGGTCTTGACCAACTCTATCAGAGCTTGGT
TGACGGCAATTTCGATGATGCAGCTTGGGCGCAGGGTCGATGCGACGCAATCGTCCGATCCGGAGCCGGG
ACTGTCGGGCGTACACAAATCGCCCGCAGAAGCGCGGCCGTCTGGACCGATGGCTGTGTAGAAGTACTCG
CCGATAGTGGAAACCGACGCCCCAGCACTCGTCCGAGGGCAAAGGAATAGCACGTACTACGAGATTTCGA
TTCCACCGCCGCCTTCTATGAAAGGTTGGGCTTCGGAATCGTTTTCCGGGACGCCGGCTGGATGATCCTC
CAGCGCGGGGATCTCATGCTGGAGTTCTTCGCCCACCCCAACTTGTTTATTGCAGCTTATAATGGTTACA
AATAAAGCAATAGCATCACAAATTTCACAAATAAAGCATTTTTTTCACTGCATTCTAGTTGTGGTTTGTC
CAAACTCATCAATGTATCTTATCATGTCTGTATACCGTCGACCTCTAGCTAGAGCTTGGCGTAATCATGG
TCATAGCTGTTTCCTGTGTGAAATTGTTATCCGCTCACAATTCCACACAACATACGAGCCGGAAGCATAA
AGTGTAAAGCCTGGGGTGCCTAATGAGTGAGCTAACTCACATTAATTGCGTTGCGCTCACTGCCCGCTTT
CCAGTCGGGAAACCTGTCGTGCCAGCTGCATTAATGAATCGGCCAACGCGCGGGGAGAGGCGGTTTGCGT
ATTGGGCGCTCTTCCGCTTCCTCGCTCACTGACTCGCTGCGCTCGGTCGTTCGGCTGCGGCGAGCGGTAT
CAGCTCACTCAAAGGCGGTAATACGGTTATCCACAGAATCAGGGGATAACGCAGGAAAGAACATGTGAGC
AAAAGGCCAGCAAAAGGCCAGGAACCGTAAAAAGGCCGCGTTGCTGGCGTTTTTCCATAGGCTCCGCCCC
CCTGACGAGCATCACAAAAATCGACGCTCAAGTCAGAGGTGGCGAAACCCGACAGGACTATAAAGATACC
AGGCGTTTCCCCCTGGAAGCTCCCTCGTGCGCTCTCCTGTTCCGACCCTGCCGCTTACCGGATACCTGTC
CGCCTTTCTCCCTTCGGGAAGCGTGGCGCTTTCTCATAGCTCACGCTGTAGGTATCTCAGTTCGGTGTAG
GTCGTTCGCTCCAAGCTGGGCTGTGTGCACGAACCCCCCGTTCAGCCCGACCGCTGCGCCTTATCCGGTA
ACTATCGTCTTGAGTCCAACCCGGTAAGACACGACTTATCGCCACTGGCAGCAGCCACTGGTAACAGGAT
TAGCAGAGCGAGGTATGTAGGCGGTGCTACAGAGTTCTTGAAGTGGTGGCCTAACTACGGCTACACTAGA
AGAACAGTATTTGGTATCTGCGCTCTGCTGAAGCCAGTTACCTTCGGAAAAAGAGTTGGTAGCTCTTGAT
CCGGCAAACAAACCACCGCTGGTAGCGGTGGTTTTTTTGTTTGCAAGCAGCAGATTACGCGCAGAAAAAA
AGGATCTCAAGAAGATCCTTTGATCTTTTCTACGGGGTCTGACGCTCAGTGGAACGAAAACTCACGTTAA
GGGATTTTGGTCATGAGATTATCAAAAAGGATCTTCACCTAGATCCTTTTAAATTAAAAATGAAGTTTTA
AATCAATCTAAAGTATATATGAGTAAACTTGGTCTGACAGTTACCAATGCTTAATCAGTGAGGCACCTAT
CTCAGCGATCTGTCTATTTCGTTCATCCATAGTTGCCTGACTCCCCGTCGTGTAGATAACTACGATACGG
GAGGGCTTACCATCTGGCCCCAGTGCTGCAATGATACCGCGAGACCCACGCTCACCGGCTCCAGATTTAT
CAGCAATAAACCAGCCAGCCGGAAGGGCCGAGCGCAGAAGTGGTCCTGCAACTTTATCCGCCTCCATCCA
GTCTATTAATTGTTGCCGGGAAGCTAGAGTAAGTAGTTCGCCAGTTAATAGTTTGCGCAACGTTGTTGCC
ATTGCTACAGGCATCGTGGTGTCACGCTCGTCGTTTGGTATGGCTTCATTCAGCTCCGGTTCCCAACGAT
CAAGGCGAGTTACATGATCCCCCATGTTGTGCAAAAAAGCGGTTAGCTCCTTCGGTCCTCCGATCGTTGT
CAGAAGTAAGTTGGCCGCAGTGTTATCACTCATGGTTATGGCAGCACTGCATAATTCTCTTACTGTCATG
CCATCCGTAAGATGCTTTTCTGTGACTGGTGAGTACTCAACCAAGTCATTCTGAGAATAGTGTATGCGGC
GACCGAGTTGCTCTTGCCCGGCGTCAATACGGGATAATACCGCGCCACATAGCAGAACTTTAAAAGTGCT
CATCATTGGAAAACGTTCTTCGGGGCGAAAACTCTCAAGGATCTTACCGCTGTTGAGATCCAGTTCGATG
TAACCCACTCGTGCACCCAACTGATCTTCAGCATCTTTTACTTTCACCAGCGTTTCTGGGTGAGCAAAAA
CAGGAAGGCAAAATGCCGCAAAAAAGGGAATAAGGGCGACACGGAAATGTTGAATACTCATACTCTTCCT
TTTTCAATATTATTGAAGCATTTATCAGGGTTATTGTCTCATGAGCGGATACATATTTGAATGTATTTAG
AAAAATAAACAAATAGGGGTTCCGCGCACATTTCCCCGAAAAGTGCCACCTGACGTCGACGGATCGGGAG
ATCTCCCGATCCCCTATGGTGCACTCTCAGTACAATCTGCTCTGATGCCGCATAGTTAAGCCAGTATCTG
CTCCCTGCTTGTGTGTTGGAGGTCGCTGAGTAGTGCGCGAGCAAAATTTAAGCTACAACAAGGCAAGGCT
TGACCGACAATTGCATGAAGAATCTGCTTAGGGTTAGGCGTTTTGCGCTGCTTCGCGATGTACGGGCCAG
ATATACGCGTT
Features (pLannotate 1.2.2; 22 found; start..end, strand, type, name):
      1..380     +  enhancer       CMV enhancer: human cytomegalovirus immediate early enhancer
    381..584     +  promoter       CMV promoter: human cytomegalovirus (CMV) immediate early promoter
    586..605     +  promoter       PLtetO-1 promoter (fragment): modified phage lambda PL promoter with tet operator sites (Lutz and Bujard, 1997)
    607..626     +  promoter       PLtetO-1 promoter (fragment): modified phage lambda PL promoter with tet operator sites (Lutz and Bujard, 1997)
    634..667     +  promoter       TRE3GV promoter (fragment): 3rd-generation Tet-responsive promoter that can be activated by binding of Tet-On® 3G, optimized for retroviral and lentiviral vectors
    758..782     +  CDS            3xFLAG (fragment): three tandem FLAG® epitope tags
    807..1421    +  CDS            SHLD1: SHLD1_HUMAN - Also known as C20orf196 From Homo sapiens (Human).
   1491..1715    +  polyA_signal   bGH poly(A) signal: bovine growth hormone polyadenylation signal
   1719..1740    +  promoter       SV40 promoter (fragment): SV40 enhancer and early promoter
   1761..1994    +  rep_origin     f1 ori (fragment) (sequence partly withheld): f1 bacteriophage origin of replication; arrow indicates direction of (+) strand synthesis
   1999..2046    +  protein_bind   FRT: FLP-mediated recombination occurs in the 8-bp core sequence TCTAGAAA (Turan and Bode, 2011). FLP recombinase from the Saccharomyces cerevisiae 2μ plasmid
   2054..3076    +  CDS            HygR: hygromycin B phosphotransferase confers resistance to hygromycin
   3086..3211    +  CDS            ble (fragment): BLE_KLEPN - Experimental evidence at protein level: Swiss-Prot protein existence level 1. Binding protein with a strong affinity to the bleomycin family of antibiotics. Binds to CL990; an antimitotic-antibiotic compound. From Klebsiella pneumoniae.
   3206..3327    +  polyA_signal   SV40 poly(A) signal: SV40 polyadenylation signal
   3400..3416    -  protein_bind   lac operator: The lac repressor binds to the lac operator to inhibit transcription in E. coli. This inhibition can be relieved by adding lactose or isopropyl-β-D-thiogalactopyranoside (IPTG). lac repressor encoded by lacI
   3424..3454    -  promoter       lac promoter: promoter for the E. coli lac operon
   3469..3490    -  protein_bind   CAP binding site: CAP binding activates transcription in the presence of cAMP. E. coli catabolite activator protein
   3503..3595    -  CDS            lacI (fragment): lac repressor; lacI; The lac repressor binds to the lac operator to inhibit transcription in E. coli. This inhibition can be relieved by adding lactose or isopropyl-β-D-thiogalactopyranoside (IPTG).
   3778..4366    -  rep_origin     ori: high-copy-number ColE1/pMB1/pBR322/pUC origin of replication
   4537..5397    -  CDS            AmpR: β-lactamase; bla; confers resistance to ampicillin, carbenicillin, and related antibiotics
   5398..5502    -  promoter       AmpR promoter: bla
   5561..5613    -  misc_feature   bom (fragment): basis of mobility region from pBR322
