[The description below was written by a language model from this plasmid's Addgene catalogue record and pLannotate feature annotations shown in this document.]
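Description:
pcDNA5-FRT/TO-FLAG-SHLD1 is a 5,767 bp mammalian expression plasmid built on the pcDNA5-FRT/TO-FLAG backbone, designed for tetracycline-inducible expression and FLP-mediated genomic integration. In bacteria it is maintained at high copy through a ColE1/pUC-type origin and selected with ampicillin via the bla gene and its promoter. Remnants of an f1 origin, lac promoter/operator region and pBR322 bom site are also annotated as backbone fragments.

The payload is the 615 bp human SHLD1 open reading frame (also known as C20orf196 or RINN3), derived in part from an ORFeome clone and inserted between AscI and EcoRV sites so that it is fused to a backbone-encoded N-terminal FLAG epitope. The short size of the tag annotation, a partial match to 3xFLAG, is consistent with a single FLAG unit. Transcription is driven by the CMV enhancer and immediate-early promoter followed by two tet operator sites (CMV/TetO2), which the annotation software labels as fragments of other tet-responsive promoters. In cells expressing the Tet repressor, expression stays off until tetracycline or doxycycline is added. The transcript terminates at the bovine growth hormone polyadenylation signal.

Downstream, an FRT site sits directly ahead of a hygromycin resistance coding sequence with an SV40 polyadenylation signal. No complete promoter is annotated for this gene, in keeping with a design in which FLP recombination into a genomic FRT landing site supplies the promoter, so hygromycin resistance reports correct single-copy integration. The two sequence records, depositor and sequencing-derived, show the same features with different start coordinates. The construct is suited to generating isogenic stable lines for inducible FLAG-SHLD1 expression, and it was deposited with a study of the shieldin complex in 53BP1-dependent DNA repair.
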