Addgene plasmid #114115: pcDNA5-FRT/TO-FLAG-SHLD1
Purpose: Expresses N-terminally tagged FLAG-SHLD1 in mammalian cells
Depositing lab: Daniel Durocher. Depositing organization: Sinai Health System. Publication: The shieldin complex mediates 53BP1-dependent DNA repair. Noordermeer SM, Adam S, Setiaputra D, Barazas M, Pettitt SJ, Ling AK, Olivieri M, Alvarez-Quilon A, Moatti N, Zimmermann M, Annunziato S, Krastev DB, Song F, Brandsma I, Frankum J, Brough R, Sherker A, Landry S, Szilard RK, Munro MM, McEwan A, Goullet de Rugy T, Lin ZY, Hart T, Moffat J, Gingras AC, Martin A, van Attikum H, Jonkers J, Lord CJ, Rottenberg S, Durocher D. Nature. 2018 Aug;560(7716):117-121. doi: 10.1038/s41586-018-0340-7. Epub 2018 Jul 18. PubMed 30022168.
Backbone
  Vector backbone: pcDNA5-FRT/TO-FLAG
  Backbone size w/o insert (bp): 5152
  Total vector size (bp): 5767
  Vector type: Mammalian Expression ; Genomic integration, tetracycline inducible
  Selectable markers: Hygromycin
Growth in bacteria
  Bacterial resistance: Ampicillin, 100 μg/mL
  Growth temperature: 37°C
  Growth strain: DH5alpha
  Copy number: High Copy
Gene/Insert
  Gene/Insert name: SHLD1 (alt names: C20orf196; RINN3)
  Species: H. sapiens (human)
  Insert size (bp): 615
  Entrez Gene: SHLD1 (a.k.a. C20orf196, RINN3)
  Promoter: CMV/TetO2
  Tag / fusion protein: FLAG (N terminal on backbone)
  Cloning method: Restriction Enzyme; 5′ cloning site AscI (not destroyed); 3′ cloning site EcoRV (not destroyed)
  Sequencing primers: 5′ CMV Forward; 3′ BGH Reverse
Resource information
  A portion of this plasmid was derived from a plasmid made by: ORFeome
Terms and licenses: Academic/Nonprofit Terms; Industry Terms
How to cite: pcDNA5-FRT/TO-FLAG-SHLD1 was a gift from Daniel Durocher (Addgene plasmid # 114115 ; http://n2t.net/addgene:114115 ; RRID:Addgene_114115)
